>Addgene plasmid #227756 | pVG286 | addgene full sequence | sequence record 458121 | Addgene NGS Result
CAGCTTTTGTTCCCTTTAGTGAGGGTTAATTCCGAGCTTGGCGTAATCATGGTCATAGCTGTTTCCTGTG
TGAAATTGTTATCCGCTCACAATTCCACACAACATACGAGCCGGAAGCATAAAGTGTAAAGCCTGGGGTG
CCTAATGAGTGAGCTAACTCACATTAATTGCGTTGCGCTCACTGCCCGCTTTCCAGTCGGGAAACCTGTC
GTGCCAGCTGCATTAATGAATCGGCCAACGCGCGGGGAGAGGCGGTTTGCGTATTGGGCGCTCTTCCGCT
TCCTCGCTCACTGACTCGCTGCGCTCGGTCGTTCGGCTGCGGCGAGCGGTATCAGCTCACTCAAAGGCGG
TAATACGGTTATCCACAGAATCAGGGGATAACGCAGGAAAGAACATGTGAGCAAAAGGCCAGCAAAAGGC
CAGGAACCGTAAAAAGGCCGCGTTGCTGGCGTTTTTCCATAGGCTCCGCCCCCCTGACGAGCATCACAAA
AATCGACGCTCAAGTCAGAGGTGGCGAAACCCGACAGGACTATAAAGATACCAGGCGTTTCCCCCTGGAA
GCTCCCTCGTGCGCTCTCCTGTTCCGACCCTGCCGCTTACCGGATACCTGTCCGCCTTTCTCCCTTCGGG
AAGCGTGGCGCTTTCTCATAGCTCACGCTGTAGGTATCTCAGTTCGGTGTAGGTCGTTCGCTCCAAGCTG
GGCTGTGTGCACGAACCCCCCGTTCAGCCCGACCGCTGCGCCTTATCCGGTAACTATCGTCTTGAGTCCA
ACCCGGTAAGACACGACTTATCGCCACTGGCAGCAGCCACTGGTAACAGGATTAGCAGAGCGAGGTATGT
AGGCGGTGCTACAGAGTTCTTGAAGTGGTGGCCTAACTACGGCTACACTAGAAGAACAGTATTTGGTATC
TGCGCTCTGCTGAAGCCAGTTACCTTCGGAAAAAGAGTTGGTAGCTCTTGATCCGGCAAACAAACCACCG
CTGGTAGCGGTGGTTTTTTTGTTTGCAAGCAGCAGATTACGCGCAGAAAAAAAGGATCTCAAGAAGATCC
TTTGATCTTTTCTACGGGGTCTGACGCTCAGTGGAACGAAAACTCACGTTAAGGGATTTTGGTCATGAGA
TTATCAAAAAGGATCTTCACCTAGATCCTTTTAAATTAAAAATGAAGTTTTAAATCAATCTAAAGTATAT
ATGAGTAAACTTGGTCTGACAGTTACCAATGCTTAATCAGTGAGGCACCTATCTCAGCGATCTGTCTATT
TCGTTCATCCATAGTTGCCTGACTCCCCGTCGTGTAGATAACTACGATACGGGAGGGCTTACCATCTGGC
CCCAGTGCTGCAATGATACCGCGAGACCCACGCTCACCGGCTCCAGATTTATCAGCAATAAACCAGCCAG
CCGGAAGGGCCGAGCGCAGAAGTGGTCCTGCAACTTTATCCGCCTCCATCCAGTCTATTAATTGTTGCCG
GGAAGCTAGAGTAAGTAGTTCGCCAGTTAATAGTTTGCGCAACGTTGTTGCCATTGCTACAGGCATCGTG
GTGTCACGCTCGTCGTTTGGTATGGCTTCATTCAGCTCCGGTTCCCAACGATCAAGGCGAGTTACATGAT
CCCCCATGTTGTGCAAAAAAGCGGTTAGCTCCTTCGGTCCTCCGATCGTTGTCAGAAGTAAGTTGGCCGC
AGTGTTATCACTCATGGTTATGGCAGCACTGCATAATTCTCTTACTGTCATGCCATCCGTAAGATGCTTT
TCTGTGACTGGTGAGTACTCAACCAAGTCATTCTGAGAATAGTGTATGCGGCGACCGAGTTGCTCTTGCC
CGGCGTCAATACGGGATAATACCGCGCCACATAGCAGAACTTTAAAAGTGCTCATCATTGGAAAACGTTC
TTCGGGGCGAAAACTCTCAAGGATCTTACCGCTGTTGAGATCCAGTTCGATGTAACCCACTCGTGCACCC
AACTGATCTTCAGCATCTTTTACTTTCACCAGCGTTTCTGGGTGAGCAAAAACAGGAAGGCAAAATGCCG
CAAAAAAGGGAATAAGGGCGACACGGAAATGTTGAATACTCATACTCTTCCTTTTTCAATATTATTGAAG
CATTTATCAGGGTTATTGTCTCATGAGCGGATACATATTTGAATGTATTTAGAAAAATAAACAAATAGGG
GTTCCGCGCACATTTCCCCGAAAAGTGCCACCTGACGTCCTCGGCGCGTGACGTCTAAGAAACCATTATT
ATCATGACATTAACCTATAAAAATAGGCGTATCACGAGGCCCTTTCGTCTCGCGCGTTTCGGTGATGACG
GTGAAAACCTCTGACACATGCAGCTCCCGGAGACGGTCACAGCTTGTCTGTAAGCGGATGCCGGGAGCAG
ACAAGCCCGTCAGGGCGCGTCAGCGGGTGTTGGCGGGTGTCGGGGCTGGCTTAACTATGCGGCATCAGAG
CAGATTGTACTGAGAGTGCACCATACCACCTTTTCAATTCATCATTTTTTTTTTATTCTTTTTTTTGATT
TCGGTTTCCTTGAAATTTTTTTGATTCGGTAATCTCCGAACAGAAGGAAGAACGAAGGAAGGAGCACAGA
CTTAGATTGGTATATATACGCATATTGGGTCAGCAGTACAGAACCCTCGACGAAGTTGTAAGTGGTGGAT
CAGATATCATCATTGTTGGCAGAGGACTTTTCGCCAAGGGTAGAGATCCTAATACTAAACTCACAAATTA
GAGCTTCAATTTAATTATATCAGTTATTACCCTATGCGGTGTGAAATACCGCACAGATGCGTAAGGAGAA
AATACCGCATCAGGAAATTGTAAGCGTTAATATTTTGTTAAAATTCGCGTTAAATTTTTGTTAAATCAGC
TCATTTTTTAACCAATAGGCCGAAATCGGCAAAATCCCTTATAAATCAAAAGAATAGACCGAGATAGGGT
[37 nt withheld, positions 2941-2977]
AAAGAACGTGGACTCCAACGTCAAAGG
[49 nt withheld, positions 3005-3053]
T
[91 nt withheld, positions 3055-3145]
G
[124 nt withheld, positions 3147-3270]
CCATTCGCCATTCAGGCTGCGCAACTGTTGGGAAGGGCGATCGGTGCGGGCCTCTTCGCTATTACGCCAG
CTGGCGAAAGGGGGATGTGCTGCAAGGCGATTAAGTTGGGTAACGCCAGGGTTTTCCCAGTCACGACGTT
GTAAAACGACGGCCAGTGAATTGTAATACGACTCACTATAGGGGGCCAGCGTGGCCGTTTAAACATTTAA
ATGGCCGGCCGCTGCCACCGTTGTTTCCACCGAAGAAACCACCGTTGCCGTAACCACCACGACGGTTGTT
GCTAAAGAAGCTGCCACCGCCACGGCCACCGTTGTAGCCGCCGTTGTTGTTATTGTAGTTGCTACTGTTA
TTTCTGGCACTTCTTGGTTTTCCTCTTAAGTGAGGAGGAACATAACCATTCTCGTTGTTGTCGTTGATGC
TTAAATTTTGCACTTGTTCGCTCAGTTCAGCCATAATATGAAATGCTTTTCTTGTTGTTCTTACGGAATA
CCACTTGCCACCTATCACCACAACTAACTTTTTCCCGTTCCTCCATCTCTTTTATATTTTTTTTCTGGAG
TTCAAGAGAAAAAAAAAGAAAAAGCAAAAAGAAAAAAGGAAAGCGCGCCTCGTTCAGAATGACACGTATA
GAATGATGCATTACCTTGTCATCTTCAGTATCATACTGTTCGTATACATACTTACTGACATTCATAGGTA
TACATATATACACATGTATATATATCGTATGCTGCAGCTTTAAATAATCGGTGTCAAGATCTGAGCTCCA
CCGCGGTGGCGGCCGCTTATTTACTCAGGATCCCGCATGTTGCAGGTGGGAGTTCCAGCTCCCGGGAAAC
AGCTGCAAGAATTACTCGTGAGTAAGGAAAGAGTGAGGAACTATCGCATACCTGCATTTAAAGATGCCGA
TTTGGGCGCGAATCCTTTATTTTGGCTTCACCCTCATACTATTATCAGGGCCAGAAAAAGGAAGTGTTTC
CCTCCTTCTTGAATTGATGTTACCCTCATAAAGCACGTGGCCTCTTATCGAGAAAGAAATTACCGTCGCT
CGTGATTTGTTTGCAAAAAGAACAAAACTGAAAAAACCCAGACACGCTCGACTTCCTGTCTTCCTATTGA
TTGCAGCTTCCAATTTCGTCACACAACAAGGTCCTAGCGACGGCTCACAGGTTTTGTAACAAGCAATCGA
AGGTTCTGGAATGGCGGGAAAGGGTTTAGTACCACATGCTATGATGCCCACTGTGATCTCCAGAGCAAAG
TTCGTTCGATCGTACTGTTACTCTCTCTCTTTCAAACAGAATTGTCCGAATCGTGTGACAACAACAGCCT
GTTCTCACACACTCTTTTCTTCTAACCAAGGGGGTGGTTTAGTTTAGTAGAACCTCGTGAAACTTACATT
TACATATATATAAACTTGCATAAATTGGTCAATGCAAGAAATACATATTTGGTCTTTTCTAATTCGTAGT
TTTTCAAGTTCTTAGATGCTTTCTTTTTCTCTTTTTTACAGATCATCAAGGAAGTAATTATCTACTTTTT
ACAACAAATATAAAACACCGCGGTGGCGGCCGCTAAAATCATGGCTAGCCCGAAAAAAAAGAGAAAAGTA
GCCCCACCAACGGACGTTTCACTTGGTGACGAATTACATTTAGACGGTGAGGATGTAGCTATGGCACATG
CCGATGCTCTTGATGATTTTGATCTGGACATGTTAGGTGATGGGGATTCTCCCGGCCCCGGATTTACACC
ACATGATTCTGCTCCGTATGGCGCGTTGGACATGGCAGATTTCGAATTTGAACAGATGTTTACTGATGCA
CTTGGTATCGACGAATATGGAGGTGAATTCGGAGCAGATGATACTAGAGTTGAAGTCCAACCTCCAGCCC
AATGGGTATTGGATTTGATCGAGGCCTCACCCATAGCAAGTGTTGTTAGTGATCCCAGATTGGCTGATAA
TCCTTTGATTGCTATCAACCAGGCCTTTACCGATCTAACTGGGTATTCTGAGGAAGAATGTGTTGGTCGT
AATTGTAGATTTTTGGCAGAATCTGGTACTGAACCCTGGCTAACAGATAAGATCCGTCAAGGTGTTCGTG
AGCATAAACCCGTGTTGGTTGAGATTTTGAATTACAAAAAGGATGGTACTCCTTTTCGTAATGCAGTTTT
GGTGGCACCAATCTATGATGACGATGATGAATTACTATACTTCCTTGGTAGCCAAGTGGAAGTGGATGAC
GATCAACCGAACATGGGCATGGCCCGTAGAGAACGTGCTGCGGAGATGTTAAAAACTCTTTCACCACGTC
AATTAGAAGTCACAACTCTGGTTGCATCAGGCCTAAGAAATAAAGAAGTGGCTGCCAGACTGGGTCTTTC
AGAAAAAACTGTCAAAATGCACAGAGGTTTGGTAATGGAAAAATTAAACTTAAAAACGAGTGCAGATTTA
GTTAGAATTGCCGTAGAAGCAGGTATTTAAGTCGACCTCGAGTAATGATCATGTAATTAGTTATGTCACG
CTTACATTCACGCCCTCCCCCCACATCCGCTCTAACCGAAAAGGAAGGAGTTAGACAACCTGAAGTCTAG
GTCCCTATTTATTTTTTTATAGTTATGTTAGTATTAAGAACGTTATTTATATTTCAAATTTTTCTTTTTT
TTCTGTACAGACGCGTGTACGCATGTAACATTATACTGAAAACCTTGCTTGAGAAGGTTTTGGGACGCTC
GAAGGCTTTAATTTGCGGCCTTATCGCCGGCGAATAAATTAAGGCGCGCCAACATATCCGGAGGTACCCA
AAGCCGAATCCACCACGGTCACCGTTGTTTCTGAAGAAACCACCACGGCCGCCACCGTTGTTGAAACCAC
CACGAGGAGCAGAATCGCCTCTTCTGCCACCACCGTTACGGATGTGAGGTGGAACGTAACCACCACGTCT
TTGTTGCCCTTCAGGCATGGAAACTTGCTCTGCTAACTCAGTCATATTGGATATATGTATTACTTTCTTT
ATTTTTTGTAGTTTAGTCTTCTATTTCTTTTATAGTTTGGTATCTTTTTGCAAAAAATTTACCTCTATAT
CGTGTTCGTGCGTATTTCTTCCTCTATAATATGAAAAGAAAGGCAGTAGTCTTGGTTTTCTATTATTCCA
AATATTACAAGAATACCCAGAACCACAAGAAGCAGAAGAAACTAACTGCTTTATATACTTAATTTCCCGC
CACAAGCTCATCGCCCAGAAGTTTTTTTCAGTTTTTCACCTGACAATCTGGCAGCTCGCTGAAAAATTTT
CACCTGGGGTCGCCTGCTACGTAGAGTGATCACGTTTATGAATAGCACATTATATAGTGGCCCAGACGGT
CTGATGGTAGTTCATGTAGTTAAGAATAAATACTCTGTTTGTGTGATTTCTATGTGTACGTTATCTATAT
AAATATTGTTGATGGTGGTAGCTGTGGGCTGTGTTCTATGCTAGGACACCCTTAGTGGATGGAACGTCAT
CGCGACCCGTAGGTGTTCTTGCCTCTCTGATGGCGATGGCGAGCGCCTTGAAAGCTGATTCGGAGCGGTG
GTGGTCGTTGGTGCCCCGCAGACAGTCCACATGCATGGTGATACGCGCCTCAGTGGCGAAACTCTCCAAG
AAGTGCGGGATCATCTCTGTGGATAGCTGGCCTATGCGTTCTCGCTTCAGGCCCAGCTCCACCACGGCGA
AAGGCCTATTGGAGAAGTCAACCACAGCGCGGCTCAGCGCCTCGTCCAGTGGTGCAAACCCATGCCCGAA
CCTCTTGATACCACGCACGGAGCCAAGCGCCTCCTTGAACGCTTGGCCCAGCGCAATCCCACAGTCCTCA
ACAGTGTGGTGGTCATCGATGTGCAAGTCCCCTATACACTCCAGGATCAGAGACCACCCGCCATGCTTCG
CCAGCGCAGTCAACATGTGGTCCAAAAACCCAACTCCAGTGTGCACATGGATGGTCTGCCCATCACCACT
AGCATATTCCTTGCCCAGTATGCTCTCCCGTACAGAAACAGACCCACCGTCAAGATCCAGCGCCAGCTGT
ATATTCGTCTCCTGCGTAACCCTCTTAACAAACGCCATCCTTTGCTCGATGCTTCTCTTTGCTTCAATTA
TCTCAACTTTAAGTAAACCTGAAGTAAACTAGAACTAGATTAAATCAGAAGGCATCCGCAGCTTTATATA
CATATAGAGCCTCTTTGCCTTCGTTTATCTTGCCTGCTCATTTTTTAGTATATTCTTCGAAGAAATCACA
TTACTTTATATAATGTATAATTCATTATGTGATAATGCCAATCGCTAAGAAAAAAAAAGAGTCATCCGCT
AGGTGGAAAAAAAAAAATGAAAATCATTACCGAGGCATAAAAAAATATAGAGTGTACTAGAGGAGGCCAA
GAGTAATAGAAAAAGAAAATTGCGGGAAAGGACTGTGTTATGACTTCCCTGACTAATGCCGTGTTCAAAC
GATACCTGGCAGTGACTCCTAGCGCTCACCAAGCTCTTAAAACGAGAATTAAGAAAAAGTCGTCATCTTT
CGATAAGTTTTTCCCACAGCAAAGCAATAGTAGAAAAAAACAATGGGAAACGTTGAATGAAGACAAAGCG
TCGTGGTTTAAAAGGAAATACGCTCACGTACATGCTAGGGAACAGGACCGTGCAGCGGCCAGCGTGGCCG
TTTAAACATTTAAATGGCCGGCC
Features (pLannotate 1.2.2; 26 found; start..end, strand, type, name):
     13..31      -  promoter       T3 promoter: promoter for bacteriophage T3 RNA polymerase
     76..92      -  protein_bind   lac operator: The lac repressor binds to the lac operator to inhibit transcription in E. coli. This inhibition can be relieved by adding lactose or isopropyl-β-D-thiogalactopyranoside (IPTG). lac repressor encoded by lacI
    100..130     -  promoter       lac promoter: promoter for the E. coli lac operon
    145..166     -  protein_bind   CAP binding site: CAP binding activates transcription in the presence of cAMP. E. coli catabolite activator protein
    179..271     -  CDS            lacI (fragment): lac repressor; lacI; The lac repressor binds to the lac operator to inhibit transcription in E. coli. This inhibition can be relieved by adding lactose or isopropyl-β-D-thiogalactopyranoside (IPTG).
    454..1042    -  rep_origin     ori: high-copy-number ColE1/pMB1/pBR322/pUC origin of replication
   1213..2073    -  CDS            AmpR: β-lactamase; bla; confers resistance to ampicillin, carbenicillin, and related antibiotics
   2074..2178    -  promoter       AmpR promoter: bla
   2289..2324    +  CDS            rop (fragment): Rop protein, which maintains plasmids at low copy number; rop
   2426..2475    +  misc_feature   bom (fragment): basis of mobility region from pBR322
   2483..2615    +  promoter       URA3 promoter (fragment): S. cerevisiae URA3
   2615..2707    +  CDS            URA3 (fragment): PYRF_YEAST - Experimental evidence at protein level: Swiss-Prot protein existence level 1. From Saccharomyces cerevisiae (strain ATCC 204508 / S288c) (Baker's yeast).
   2763..2814    +  misc_feature   bom (fragment): basis of mobility region from pBR322
   2842..3270    -  rep_origin     f1 ori (sequence partly withheld): f1 bacteriophage origin of replication; arrow indicates direction of (+) strand synthesis
   3274..3431    -  CDS            lacZα (fragment): LacZα fragment of β-galactosidase; lacZ fragment
   3434..3452    +  promoter       T7 promoter: promoter for bacteriophage T7 RNA polymerase
   3527..3724    -  CDS            DED1 (fragment): DED1_YEAST - Also known as SPP81. Experimental evidence at protein level: Swiss-Prot protein existence level 1. ATP-binding RNA helicase involved in translation initiation. Remodels RNA in response to ADP and ATP concentrations by facilitating disruption, but also formation of RNA duplexes. Has weak ATP-dependent affinity for dsRNA, but strong ATP-dependent affinity for ssRNA. Acts as a virus host factor involved in the replication of the MBV and the L-A viruses by promoting the negative-strand RNA synthesis. May be involved in recognition of the preinitiation complex and DNA binding of the RN
   3720..4052    -  CDS            YO201_YEAST (fragment): Protein uncertain: Swiss-Prot protein existence level 5. From Saccharomyces cerevisiae (strain ATCC 204508 / S288c) (Baker's yeast).
   4826..4844    +  misc_feature   MCS (fragment): pBluescript multiple cloning site
   4881..5114    +  CDS            VP16_HHV11 (fragment): Experimental evidence at protein level: Swiss-Prot protein existence level 1. May play a role in the aggregation of tegument proteins around nucleocapsids during virus morphogenesis. From Human herpesvirus 1 (strain 17) (HHV-1) (Human herpes simplex virus 1).
   5112..5747    +  CDS            LVHTH_ERYLH (fragment): Experimental evidence at protein level: Swiss-Prot protein existence level 1. Has reversible, light-dependent DNA-binding activity. Upon illumination an internal FMN-protein adduct is formed which changes the protein conformation so that the previously sequestered DNA-binding domain is free to bind DNA. Binds to sequences within in its own promoter when illuminated but not when it has been incubated in the dark. From Erythrobacter litoralis (strain HTCC2594).
   5769..6016    +  terminator     CYC1 terminator: S. cerevisiae CYC1; transcription terminator for CYC1
   6067..6255    -  CDS            DED1 (fragment): DED1_CANGA - Protein inferred from homology: Swiss-Prot protein existence level 3. ATP-binding RNA helicase involved in translation initiation. Remodels RNA in response to ADP and ATP concentrations by facilitating disruption, but also formation of RNA duplexes (By similarity). From Candida glabrata (strain ATCC 2001 / CBS 138 / JCM 3761 / NBRC 0622 / NRRL Y-65) (Yeast) (Torulopsis glabrata).
   6742..7377    -  CDS            HIS3: HIS7_YEAST - Experimental evidence at protein level: Swiss-Prot protein existence level 1. From Saccharomyces cerevisiae (strain ATCC 204508 / S288c) (Baker's yeast).
   7483..7670    -  promoter       HIS3 promoter: S. cerevisiae HIS3
   7720..7947    +  CDS            MRM1 (fragment): MRM1_YEAST - Also known as PET56 From Saccharomyces cerevisiae (strain ATCC 204508 / S288c) (Baker's yeast).
