[The description below was written by a language model from this plasmid's Addgene catalogue record and pLannotate feature annotations shown in this document.]
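Description:
pVG286 is a yeast expression plasmid built on the EZL105 backbone and designed for chromosomal integration in budding yeast rather than episomal maintenance. The feature table shows no yeast replication origin or centromere, and the depositor notes that PmeI, which cuts the plasmid twice, is used to obtain a single-copy integration. In E. coli it is propagated as a high-copy plasmid through a ColE1/pUC-type origin and selected with ampicillin via the β-lactamase gene. An f1 origin, lacZα remnants and T3/T7 promoters reflect a pBluescript-like cloning ancestry. Yeast selection relies on a HIS3 marker, which the catalogue describes as of Candida glabrata origin. The annotation shows a HIS3 coding region and promoter, with a C. glabrata DED1 fragment on one side and an S. cerevisiae MRM1/PET56 fragment on the other. Further S. cerevisiae DED1-region fragments lie elsewhere in the plasmid. These fragments are consistent with homology arms targeting the HIS3 locus, although the record does not name the integration site.

The payload is a yeast codon-optimised version of EL222, the blue-light-responsive LOV/helix-turn-helix DNA-binding protein from Erythrobacter litoralis, carrying a Gly80Glu substitution. The annotation places a herpes simplex VP16 activation-domain fragment directly upstream of, and contiguous with, the EL222 coding region, followed by the CYC1 terminator. The product is therefore a VP16-EL222 fusion that binds DNA and activates transcription upon illumination. Expression is driven by the strong constitutive PGK1 promoter according to the catalogue. That promoter is not called in the feature table but presumably occupies the unannotated region upstream of the fusion. The construct supplies a constitutively expressed optogenetic transcription factor variant, arising from work on light-directed evolution of protein function. The record does not state how the mutation alters EL222 behaviour.
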