Addgene plasmid #227756: pVG286
Purpose: Expresses a version of light-inducible transcription factor EL222 (Gly80Glu) under a strong constitutive PGK1pr
Depositing lab: Sahand Jamal Rahi. Depositing organization: Swiss Federal Institute of Technology (EPFL). Publication: Light-directed evolution of dynamic, multi-state, and computational protein functionalities. Gligorovski V, Labagnara M, Scutteri L, Blackholm M, Moglich A, Mansouri N, Rahi SJ. Cell. 2026 Mar 6:S0092-8674(26)00167-4. doi: 10.1016/j.cell.2026.02.002. PubMed 41794024.
Backbone
  Vector backbone: EZL105
  Vector type: Yeast Expression
  Selectable markers: HIS3 ; Cg (budding yeast)
Growth in bacteria
  Bacterial resistance: Ampicillin, 100 μg/mL
  Growth temperature: 37°C
  Growth strain: XL10
  Growth instructions: Can also be grown in DH5alpha.
  Copy number: High Copy
Gene/Insert
  Gene/Insert name: EL222 codon-optimized for budding yeast
  Species: S. cerevisiae (budding yeast)
  Mutation: Gly80Glu mutant
  Promoter: PGK1pr
  Cloning method: Restriction Enzyme; 5′ cloning site Unknown (unknown if destroyed)
Terms and licenses: Academic/Nonprofit Terms; Industry Terms: Not Available to Industry
Depositor comments: For a single-copy integration in budding yeast, the plasmid should be cut with PmeI (double-cutter). Please visit https://doi.org/10.1101/2024.02.28.582517 for bioRxiv preprint.
How to cite: pVG286 was a gift from Sahand Jamal Rahi (Addgene plasmid # 227756 ; http://n2t.net/addgene:227756 ; RRID:Addgene_227756)
